>Addgene plasmid #154167 | pKM33 | addgene full sequence | sequence record 309408 | Addgene NGS Result
CGCGTAAAACACAATCAAGTATGAGTCATAAGCTGATGTCATGTTTTGCACACGGCTCATAACCGAACTG
GCTTTACGAGTAGAATTCTACTTGTAACGCACGATCAGTGGATGATGTCATTTGTTTTTCAAATCGAGAT
GATGTCATGTTTTGCACACGGCTCATAAACTCGCTTTACGAGTAGAATTCTACGTGTAACGCACGATCGA
TTGATGAGTCATTTGTTTTGCAATATGATATCATACAATATGACTCATTTGTTTTTCAAAACCGAACTTG
ATTTACGGGTAGAATTCTACTTGTAAAGCACAATCAAAAAGATGATGTCATTTGTTTTTCAAAACTGAAC
TCGCTTTACGAGTAGAATTCTACGTGTAAAACACAATCAAGAAATGATGTCATTTGTTATAAAAATAAAA
GCTGATGTCATGTTTTGCACATGGCTCATAACTAAACTCGCTTTACGGGTAGAATTCTACGCGCGTCGAT
GTCTTTGTGATGCGCGCGACATTTTTGTAGGTTATTGATAAAATGAACGGATACGTTGCCCGACATTATC
ATTAAATCCTTGGCGTAGAATTTGTCGGGTCCATTGTCCGTGTGCGCTAGCATGCCCGTAACGGACCTCG
TACTTTTGGCTTCAAAGGTTTTGCGCACAGACAAAATGTGCCACACTTGCAGCTCTGCATGTGTGCGCGT
TACCACAAATCCCAACGGCGCAGTGTACTTGTTGTATGCAAATAAATCTCGATAAAGGCGCGGCGCGCGA
ATGCAGCTGATCACGTACGTCCCTCGTGTTCCGTTCAAGGACGGTGTTATCGACCTCAGATTAATGTTTA
TCGGCCGACTGTTTTCGTATCCGCTCACCAAACGCGTTTTTGCATTAACATTGTATGTCGGCGGATGTTC
TATATCTAATTTGAATAAATAAACGATAACCGCGTTGGTTTTAGAGGGCATAATAAAAGAAATATTGTTA
TCGTGTTCGCCATTAGGGCAGTATAAATTGACGTTCATGTTGGATATTGTTTCAGTTGCAAGTTGACACT
GGCGGCGACAAGATCGTGAACAACCAAGTGACCATGGATTACAAGGATGACGATGACAAGTCAACACTAC
TCAATTTGGATAGCTACCGGCATGAGTTATTCGAGCACCATCAGCATCAGCAGCAGCATCACCAGCTCCA
GCAGCTTTCGTCATCGCCGACGTATTCGGTGCTCTCGATGGAATCTGTATCGCCCGTGTCGTCATCATCG
GCAAGCCCCGCAGCCGACACTAGCAAATACTACGCGAGCAACTCTCCGTCCAGTGTCAGTAATATGTCCC
CCAAATCAACAGCTAGTGATACGAGCTCCTTCAACATGCAGAATCTGAACATCTCCAACGCCTACCCGTA
CTTTGCCGAGACTCATCATCAGACGATGACAACCGGCGAAGAGGGTCAACTGCAGACCTTTACCTATAAT
GATCCAACCCAGCCTCGAGTGGAGCTTTCGGTACCTCAGCTAACGATCGTTGAGCAACCGGTGGACAAAT
TCCGCTTCCGATACCAGTCGGAGATGCACGGAACACATGGGTCCCTGATGGGGGTCCATACGGAGAAAAG
CAAGAAAACCTTCCCCACCGTGCAGCTGCATGGGTTTCAGGGCGAGGCCAAGATTCGATGTTCGCTGTTC
CAGGTGGACCCGAACCGGAGGGCTGCCCATTCGCACAACCTGGTGATCAAGAGTGGCGAAATAGATTTGA
ACGATCCGCATGACATCGATGTGAACGAAGAGTGCAACTATGTGGCCATGTTCCAGGGGATGGGCATCAT
ACACACGGCCAAAAAGAATATCGCCGAGGAGTTGAGCAAGAAGATGAAGAAGCAACGGTCGGTGGAGATG
AACCGGGAGCTGACCCTCAGGGAAGAGTACCAGTTGCAGAAGGAAGCGGCCGAAATGGCCAAGACGATGA
ATCTGAATCAGGTGTGCCTGTGCTTCCAGGCGTTCCAGGTGGATGCCTCGACCGGTCGGTGGGCGCAGCT
CTGCGAACCGGTTTATTCCAATCCGATTAATAATATGAAGAGTGCCCTCACGGGGGAATTGAAGATCTGC
CGGCTCAGTGCTACCGTGGGAAACGTTGACGGCGGCGAAGAGGTGTTCATGTTCGTTGAAAAAGTTTGCA
AAAATAACATCAAGATCCGGTTCTATGAACTGGACGAATACGATCAGGAGATCTGGCAAGACTGGGGTTC
CTTCTCGGAAGCTGACGTCCATCATCAATATGCGATCGCATTCAAAACTCCCGCTTATCACAACAAAGAC
ATCACCGAACCGGTGGAAGTGCTCATGCAGCTCTACCGGCCACGAGACAAATGCCAGAGCGAACCCGTCC
CGTTCAAATTCAAGCCCCGGTTCAACATATCTCGGAAGCGCCCGAGAGTCAGTTCCGGCTTACTTTCGAA
TGAGATTCCAACAGTAGTTCCCAATGAACCGGGATCGAGCCGACTTCCGTCGTTCCATCATCCGTTTTCC
ATGATGCCCCCGATGCAAGCGCCCATCGCCGAGGCCAGTGGAAGCAGCAGTAGCCACACCATCAGCAAAG
AGTACAACAAATCCGGTATCATCCAGGAGATTTTGGACAGCCACATTCCGACCACAATTGCCGGCGATAT
ATCGTTCAGCTCGAACGACTTCAAAGAATTCGTCAATTGCAACTCGGAAGAATTACGCAAGCTAATAACG
GAGATCGGGGAAGCGCAGGAGGAGTCCAAGCTGGAGACGGACTAACTCGAGCACTAAGTGATTAACCTCA
GGTTATACATATATTTTGAATTTAATTAATTATACATATATTTTATATTATTTTTGTCTTTTATTATCGA
GGGGCCGTTGTTGGTGTGGGGTTTTGCATAGAAATAACAATGGGAGTTGGCGACGTTGCTGCGCCAACAC
CACCTCCCTTCCCTCCTTTCATCATGTATCTGTAGATAAAATAAAATATTAAACCTAAAAACAAGACCGC
GCCTATCAACAAAATGATAGGCATTAACTTGCCGCTGACGCTGTCACTAACGTTGGACGATTTGCCGACT
AAACCTTCATCGCCCAGTAACCAATCTAGACGTCAGGTGGCACTTTTCGGGGAAATGTGCGCGGAACCCC
TATTTGTTTATTTTTCTAAATACATTCAAATATGTATCCGCTCATGAGACAATAACCCTGATAAATGCTT
CAATAATATTGAAAAAGGAAGAGTATGAGTATTCAACATTTCCGTGTCGCCCTTATTCCCTTTTTTGCGG
CATTTTGCCTTCCTGTTTTTGCTCACCCAGAAACGCTGGTGAAAGTAAAAGATGCTGAAGATCAGTTGGG
TGCACGAGTGGGTTACATCGAACTGGATCTCAACAGCGGTAAGATCCTTGAGAGTTTTCGCCCCGAAGAA
CGTTTTCCAATGATGAGCACTTTTAAAGTTCTGCTATGTGGCGCGGTATTATCCCGTATTGACGCCGGGC
AAGAGCAACTCGGTCGCCGCATACACTATTCTCAGAATGACTTGGTTGAGTACTCACCAGTCACAGAAAA
GCATCTTACGGATGGCATGACAGTAAGAGAATTATGCAGTGCTGCCATAACCATGAGTGATAACACTGCG
GCCAACTTACTTCTGACAACGATCGGAGGACCGAAGGAGCTAACCGCTTTTTTGCACAACATGGGGGATC
ATGTAACTCGCCTTGATCGTTGGGAACCGGAGCTGAATGAAGCCATACCAAACGACGAGCGTGACACCAC
GATGCCTGTAGCAATGGCAACAACGTTGCGCAAACTATTAACTGGCGAACTACTTACTCTAGCTTCCCGG
CAACAATTAATAGACTGGATGGAGGCGGATAAAGTTGCAGGACCACTTCTGCGCTCGGCCCTTCCGGCTG
GCTGGTTTATTGCTGATAAATCTGGAGCCGGTGAGCGTGGGTCTCGCGGTATCATTGCAGCACTGGGGCC
AGATGGTAAGCCCTCCCGTATCGTAGTTATCTACACGACGGGGAGTCAGGCAACTATGGATGAACGAAAT
AGACAGATCGCTGAGATAGGTGCCTCACTGATTAAGCATTGGTAACTGTCAGACCAAGTTTACTCATATA
TACTTTAGATTGATTTAAAACTTCATTTTTAATTTAAAAGGATCTAGGTGAAGATCCTTTTTGATAATCT
CATGACCAAAATCCCTTAACGTGAGTTTTCGTTCCACTGAGCGTCAGACCCCGTAGAAAAGATCAAAGGA
TCTTCTTGAGATCCTTTTTTTCTGCGCGTAATCTGCTGCTTGCAAACAAAAAAACCACCGCTACCAGCGG
TGGTTTGTTTGCCGGATCAAGAGCTACCAACTCTTTTTCCGAAGGTAACTGGCTTCAGCAGAGCGCAGAT
ACCAAATACTGTTCTTCTAGTGTAGCCGTAGTTAGGCCACCACTTCAAGAACTCTGTAGCACCGCCTACA
TACCTCGCTCTGCTAATCCTGTTACCAGTGGCTGCTGCCAGTGGCGATAAGTCGTGTCTTACCGGGTTGG
ACTCAAGACGATAGTTACCGGATAAGGCGCAGCGGTCGGGCTGAACGGGGGGTTCGTGCACACAGCCCAG
CTTGGAGCGAACGACCTACACCGAACTGAGATACCTACAGCGTGAGCTATGAGAAAGCGCCACGCTTCCC
GAAGGGAGAAAGGCGGACAGGTATCCGGTAAGCGGCAGGGTCGGAACAGGAGAGCGCACGAGGGAGCTTC
CAGGGGGAAACGCCTGGTATCTTTATAGTCCTGTCGGGTTTCGCCACCTCTGACTTGAGCGTCGATTTTT
GTGATGCTCGTCAGGGGGGCGGAGCCTATGGAAAAACGCCAGCAACGCGGCCTTTTTACGGTTCCTGGCC
TTTTGCTGGCCTTTTGCTCACATGTTCTTTCCTGCGTTATCCCCTGATTCTGTGGATAACCGTATTACCG
CCTTTGAGTGAGCTGATACCGCTCGCCGCAGCCGAACGACCGAGCGCAGCGAGTCAGTGAGCGAGGAAGC
GGAAGAGCGCCCAATACGCAAACCGCCTCTCCCCGCGCGTTGGCCGATTCATTAATGCAGCTGGCACGAC
AGGTTTCCCGACTGGAAAGCGGGCAGTGAGCGCAACGCAATTAATGTGAGTTAGCTCACTCATTAGGCAC
CCCAGGCTTTACACTTTATGCTTCCGGCTCGTATGTTGTGTGGAATTGTGAGCGGATAACAATTTCACAC
AGGAAACAGCTATGACCATGATTACGAATTCCCGGG
Features (pLannotate 1.2.2; 11 found; start..end, strand, type, name):
      1..483     +  enhancer       hr5 enhancer: Autographa californica hr5; baculovirus early transcription enhancer
    487..1078    +  promoter       IE1 promoter: promoter of the ie1 gene from the baculovirus Autographa californica
   1087..1110    +  CDS            FLAG: FLAG® epitope tag, followed by an enterokinase cleavage site
   2803..3110    +  terminator     IE1 terminator: terminator of the ie1 gene from the baculovirus Autographa californica
   3140..3244    +  promoter       AmpR promoter: bla
   3245..4105    +  CDS            AmpR: β-lactamase; bla; confers resistance to ampicillin, carbenicillin, and related antibiotics
   4276..4864    +  rep_origin     ori: high-copy-number ColE1/pMB1/pBR322/pUC origin of replication
   5047..5139    +  CDS            lacI (fragment): lac repressor; lacI; The lac repressor binds to the lac operator to inhibit transcription in E. coli. This inhibition can be relieved by adding lactose or isopropyl-β-D-thiogalactopyranoside (IPTG).
   5152..5173    +  protein_bind   CAP binding site: CAP binding activates transcription in the presence of cAMP. E. coli catabolite activator protein
   5188..5218    +  promoter       lac promoter: promoter for the E. coli lac operon
   5226..5242    +  protein_bind   lac operator: The lac repressor binds to the lac operator to inhibit transcription in E. coli. This inhibition can be relieved by adding lactose or isopropyl-β-D-thiogalactopyranoside (IPTG). lac repressor encoded by lacI
