[The description below was written by a language model from this plasmid's Addgene catalogue record and pLannotate feature annotations shown in this document.]
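Description:
pKM33 is a 5,286 nt insect-cell expression plasmid built on the pIEx backbone, designed for direct transfection rather than for generating recombinant baculovirus. It is maintained in E. coli through a high-copy ColE1/pUC-type origin and selected with ampicillin via the β-lactamase gene under its own bla promoter. A short lacI fragment, CAP binding site, lac promoter and lac operator are also annotated. These appear to be backbone remnants and are not linked to the insect expression cassette.

The payload is the long isoform of Aedes aegypti Rel2, the NF-κB family transcription factor of the mosquito Imd pathway, with its C-terminal IκB domain deleted. In Relish-type proteins this inhibitory domain normally restrains the Rel portion until signalling removes it, so its removal would be expected to yield a constitutively active form, although the record does not explicitly state this. Transcription is driven by the immediate-early IE1 promoter of the Autographa californica baculovirus, boosted by the upstream hr5 enhancer, a pairing that uses host transcription machinery and so works in uninfected insect cells. An N-terminal FLAG tag sits directly after the promoter, allowing detection or immunoprecipitation, and the cassette ends in the IE1 terminator. The feature table does not annotate the Rel2 coding region itself, but the unannotated stretch between the FLAG tag and the terminator corresponds to the insert's position. The insert was introduced by ligation-independent cloning. The associated work concerns Imd pathway-specific immune assays in Aag2 mosquito cells, so a likely use is stimulating or probing NF-κB-dependent responses.
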