Addgene plasmid #154167: pKM33
Purpose: Aedes aegypti Rel2 (long isoform) with C-terminal IκB domain deleted, expressed under the IE1 promoter and hr5 enhancer from Autographa californica nuclear polyhedris virus.
Depositing lab: Kevin Maringer. Depositing organization: University of Surrey. Publication: Imd pathway-specific immune assays reveal NF-kappaB stimulation by viral RNA PAMPs in Aedes aegypti Aag2 cells. Russell TA, Ayaz A, Davidson AD, Fernandez-Sesma A, Maringer K. PLoS Negl Trop Dis. 2021 Feb 16;15(2):e0008524. doi: 10.1371/journal.pntd.0008524. PubMed 33591970.
Backbone
  Vector backbone: pIEx
  Vector type: Insect Expression
Growth in bacteria
  Bacterial resistance: Ampicillin, 100 μg/mL
  Growth temperature: 37°C
  Growth strain: DH5alpha
  Copy number: High Copy
Gene/Insert
  Gene/Insert name: Rel2 (long isoform)
  Species: Other
  Mutation: C-terminal IκB domain deleted
  Promoter: IE1 promoter and hr5 enhancer from Autographa californica nuclear polyhedris virus.
  Tag / fusion protein: FLAG (N terminal on insert)
  Cloning method: Ligation Independent Cloning
Terms and licenses: Academic/Nonprofit Terms; Industry Terms: Not Available to Industry
How to cite: pKM33 was a gift from Kevin Maringer (Addgene plasmid # 154167 ; http://n2t.net/addgene:154167 ; RRID:Addgene_154167)
